Addgene plasmid #12030: pAG227 CORO1C 3'UTR mut
Depositing lab: David Bartel. Depositing organization: Whitehead Institute for Biomedical Research. Publication: The widespread impact of mammalian MicroRNAs on mRNA repression and evolution. Farh KK, Grimson A, Jan C, Lewis BP, Johnston WK, Lim LP, Burge CB, Bartel DP. Science. 2005 Dec 16. 310(5755):1817-21. 10.1126/science.1121158 PubMed 16308420.
Backbone
  Vector backbone: pIS2
  Backbone manufacturer: pIS2 derived from pRL-SV40 (Promega)
  Backbone size w/o insert (bp): 3700
  Vector type: Mammalian Expression, Luciferase
Growth in bacteria
  Bacterial resistance: Ampicillin, 100 μg/mL
  Growth temperature: 37°C
  Growth strain: DH5alpha
  Copy number: High Copy
Gene/Insert
  Gene/Insert name: CORO1C 3'UTR mut (alt name: CORO1C)
  Species: H. sapiens (human)
  Insert size (bp): 380
  Mutation: Mutations in microRNA recognition sites (seed matches): 1701-1706 and 1737-1742.
  GenBank ID: NM_014325
  Entrez Gene: CORO1C (a.k.a. HCRNN4)
  Cloning method: Restriction Enzyme; 5′ cloning site SacI (not destroyed); 3′ cloning site SpeI (not destroyed)
  Sequencing primers: 5′ EBV rev primer (GTGGTTTGTCCAAACTCATC)
Terms and licenses: Academic/Nonprofit Terms; Industry Terms: Not Available to Industry
Depositor comments: CORO1C 3'UTR mutant in renilla luciferase reporter plasmid.
How to cite: pAG227 CORO1C 3'UTR mut was a gift from David Bartel (Addgene plasmid # 12030 ; http://n2t.net/addgene:12030 ; RRID:Addgene_12030)
