[The description below was written by a language model from this plasmid's Addgene catalogue record and pLannotate feature annotations shown in this document.]
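Description:
pAG227 CORO1C 3'UTR mut is a mammalian Renilla luciferase reporter plasmid built on pIS2, a derivative of the commercial pRL-SV40 vector. It is maintained in E. coli as a high-copy plasmid through a ColE1/pUC-type origin and is selected with ampicillin via the β-lactamase (AmpR) gene and its native promoter. The depositor's full sequence is about 4.1 kb, consistent with a roughly 3.7 kb backbone plus a 380 bp insert.

The reporter unit is driven by the SV40 enhancer and early promoter, followed by a chimeric β-globin/immunoglobulin intron that promotes efficient processing and expression of the transcript. A T7 promoter lies just upstream of the Rluc coding sequence and would allow in vitro transcription. Between the end of the luciferase open reading frame and the SV40 polyadenylation signal lies an unannotated interval. This matches the expected position of the human CORO1C 3'UTR fragment, which was cloned between SacI and SpeI sites. The pLannotate table does not label the insert itself, and the small large T antigen fragment it calls is most likely just SV40 sequence carried along with the poly(A) region.

In this version, two microRNA recognition sites (seed matches) within the CORO1C fragment have been mutated. The record does not state which microRNA is involved. The construct therefore serves as the site-disrupted control for a corresponding wild-type UTR reporter. Comparing Renilla output from the two in transfected mammalian cells tests whether repression depends on the intact seed matches, in keeping with the associated study of microRNA effects on mammalian mRNA repression.
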