Features (pLannotate 1.2.2; 9 found; start..end, strand, type, name):
     62..419     +  promoter       SV40 promoter: SV40 enhancer and early promoter
    489..621     +  intron         chimeric intron: chimera between introns from human β-globin and immunoglobulin heavy chain genes
    666..684     +  promoter       T7 promoter: promoter for bacteriophage T7 RNA polymerase
    694..1629    +  CDS            Rluc: luciferase from the anthozoan coelenterate Renilla reniformis (sea pansy)
   2064..2185    -  polyA_signal   SV40 poly(A) signal: SV40 polyadenylation signal
   2208..2276    -  CDS            large T antigen (fragment): large T antigen from SV40 (simian virus 40)
   2318..2422    +  promoter       AmpR promoter: bla
   2423..3283    +  CDS            AmpR: β-lactamase; bla; confers resistance to ampicillin, carbenicillin, and related antibiotics
   3454..4042    +  rep_origin     ori: high-copy-number ColE1/pMB1/pBR322/pUC origin of replication
>Addgene plasmid #12030 | pAG227 CORO1C 3'UTR mut | depositor full sequence | sequence record 7188 | Author sequence
AGATCTGCGCAGCACCATGGCCTGAAATAACCTCTGAAAGAGGAACTTGGTTAGGTACCTTCTGAGGCGG
AAAGAACCAGCTGTGGAATGTGTGTCAGTTAGGGTGTGGAAAGTCCCCAGGCTCCCCAGCAGGCAGAAGT
ATGCAAAGCATGCATCTCAATTAGTCAGCAACCAGGTGTGGAAAGTCCCCAGGCTCCCCAGCAGGCAGAA
GTATGCAAAGCATGCATCTCAATTAGTCAGCAACCATAGTCCCGCCCCTAACTCCGCCCATCCCGCCCCT
AACTCCGCCCAGTTCCGCCCATTCTCCGCCCCATGGCTGACTAATTTTTTTTATTTATGCAGAGGCCGAG
GCCGCCTCGGCCTCTGAGCTATTCCAGAAGTAGTGAGGAGGCTTTTTTGGAGGCCTAGGCTTTTGCAAAA
AGCTTGATTCTTCTGACACAACAGTCTCGAACTTAAGCTGCAGAAGTTGGTCGTGAGGCACTGGGCAGGT
AAGTATCAAGGTTACAAGACAGGTTTAAGGAGACCAATAGAAACTGGGCTTGTCGAGACAGAGAAGACTC
TTGCGTTTCTGATAGGCACCTATTGGTCTTACTGACATCCACTTTGCCTTTCTCTCCACAGGTGTCCACT
CCCAGTTCAATTACAGCTCTTAAGGCTAGAGTACTTAATACGACTCACTATAGGCTAGCCACCATGACTT
CGAAAGTTTATGATCCAGAACAAAGGAAACGGATGATAACTGGTCCGCAGTGGTGGGCCAGATGTAAACA
AATGAATGTTCTTGATTCATTTATTAATTATTATGATTCAGAAAAACATGCAGAAAATGCTGTTATTTTT
TTACATGGTAACGCGGCCTCTTCTTATTTATGGCGACATGTTGTGCCACATATTGAGCCAGTAGCGCGGT
GTATTATACCAGACCTTATTGGTATGGGCAAATCAGGCAAATCTGGTAATGGTTCTTATAGGTTACTTGA
TCATTACAAATATCTTACTGCATGGTTTGAACTTCTTAATTTACCAAAGAAGATCATTTTTGTCGGCCAT
GATTGGGGTGCTTGTTTGGCATTTCATTATAGCTATGAGCATCAAGATAAGATCAAAGCAATAGTTCACG
CTGAAAGTGTAGTAGATGTGATTGAATCATGGGATGAATGGCCTGATATTGAAGAAGATATTGCGTTGAT
CAAATCTGAAGAAGGAGAAAAAATGGTTTTGGAGAATAACTTCTTCGTGGAAACCATGTTGCCATCAAAA
ATCATGAGAAAGTTAGAACCAGAAGAATTTGCAGCATATCTTGAACCATTCAAAGAGAAAGGTGAAGTTC
GTCGTCCAACATTATCATGGCCTCGTGAAATCCCGTTAGTAAAAGGTGGTAAACCTGACGTTGTACAAAT
TGTTAGGAATTATAATGCTTATCTACGTGCAAGTGATGATTTACCAAAAATGTTTATTGAATCGGACCCA
GGATTCTTTTCCAATGCTATTGTTGAAGGTGCCAAGAAGTTTCCTAATACTGAATTTGTCAAAGTAAAAG
GTCTTCATTTTTCGCAAGAAGATGCACCTGATGAAATGGGAAAATATATCAAATCGTTCGTTGAGCGAGT
TCTCAAAAATGAACAATAATTCTAGGAGCTCGAGCTGGTTATTGGTGTGGTCCTAGGGAGGGCGGAAAGG
GAGGCACTGCCATTTGGAGACTGACCATTTCAGATTTGTCAACCAGCGATAGGCCACTGACCAGTAAGAA
CTCAATTTGTCTCCCAAATTTGCAGAAACAAAACGTGATTTAAAAGCTGAGCTTTTTATCAGAAAGCTTT
TTTGATGTTTTAAGTGTTATGTGACTTGTTGAACTTTTTAAAAAGTGCTACTTTTAAAATCCCAGATACT
CTGAATTTTAGAAAACAAACTAATTCTGATTGTGTCGTGCCCAAGTACCCTTTTTTTTTAATGAATAGGG
ACCAATGCCACATTGCTTTTTATATTTCTTTCTTTTTTAATGTTGCCAAAACCAAAAGTAGCTTTGACTA
GTGTTCTAGAGCGGCCGCTTCGAGCAGACATGATAAGATACATTGATGAGTTTGGACAAACCACAACTAG
AATGCAGTGAAAAAAATGCTTTATTTGTGAAATTTGTGATGCTATTGCTTTATTTGTAACCATTATAAGC
TGCAATAAACAAGTTAACAACAACAATTGCATTCATTTTATGTTTCAGGTTCAGGGGGAGGTGTGGGAGG
TTTTTTAAAGCAAGTAAAACCTCTACAAATGTGGTAAAATCGATAAGGATCCAGGTGGCACTTTTCGGGG
AAATGTGCGCGGAACCCCTATTTGTTTATTTTTCTAAATACATTCAAATATGTATCCGCTCATGAGACAA
TAACCCTGATAAATGCTTCAATAATATTGAAAAAGGAAGAGTATGAGTATTCAACATTTCCGTGTCGCCC
TTATTCCCTTTTTTGCGGCATTTTGCCTTCCTGTTTTTGCTCACCCAGAAACGCTGGTGAAAGTAAAAGA
TGCTGAAGATCAGTTGGGTGCACGAGTGGGTTACATCGAACTGGATCTCAACAGCGGTAAGATCCTTGAG
AGTTTTCGCCCCGAAGAACGTTTTCCAATGATGAGCACTTTTAAAGTTCTGCTATGTGGCGCGGTATTAT
CCCGTATTGACGCCGGGCAAGAGCAACTCGGTCGCCGCATACACTATTCTCAGAATGACTTGGTTGAGTA
CTCACCAGTCACAGAAAAGCATCTTACGGATGGCATGACAGTAAGAGAATTATGCAGTGCTGCCATAACC
ATGAGTGATAACACTGCGGCCAACTTACTTCTGACAACGATCGGAGGACCGAAGGAGCTAACCGCTTTTT
TGCACAACATGGGGGATCATGTAACTCGCCTTGATCGTTGGGAACCGGAGCTGAATGAAGCCATACCAAA
CGACGAGCGTGACACCACGATGCCTGTAGCAATGGCAACAACGTTGCGCAAACTATTAACTGGCGAACTA
CTTACTCTAGCTTCCCGGCAACAATTAATAGACTGGATGGAGGCGGATAAAGTTGCAGGACCACTTCTGC
GCTCGGCCCTTCCGGCTGGCTGGTTTATTGCTGATAAATCTGGAGCCGGTGAGCGTGGGTCTCGCGGTAT
CATTGCAGCACTGGGGCCAGATGGTAAGCCCTCCCGTATCGTAGTTATCTACACGACGGGGAGTCAGGCA
ACTATGGATGAACGAAATAGACAGATCGCTGAGATAGGTGCCTCACTGATTAAGCATTGGTAACTGTCAG
ACCAAGTTTACTCATATATACTTTAGATTGATTTAAAACTTCATTTTTAATTTAAAAGGATCTAGGTGAA
GATCCTTTTTGATAATCTCATGACCAAAATCCCTTAACGTGAGTTTTCGTTCCACTGAGCGTCAGACCCC
GTAGAAAAGATCAAAGGATCTTCTTGAGATCCTTTTTTTCTGCGCGTAATCTGCTGCTTGCAAACAAAAA
AACCACCGCTACCAGCGGTGGTTTGTTTGCCGGATCAAGAGCTACCAACTCTTTTTCCGAAGGTAACTGG
CTTCAGCAGAGCGCAGATACCAAATACTGTTCTTCTAGTGTAGCCGTAGTTAGGCCACCACTTCAAGAAC
TCTGTAGCACCGCCTACATACCTCGCTCTGCTAATCCTGTTACCAGTGGCTGCTGCCAGTGGCGATAAGT
CGTGTCTTACCGGGTTGGACTCAAGACGATAGTTACCGGATAAGGCGCAGCGGTCGGGCTGAACGGGGGG
TTCGTGCACACAGCCCAGCTTGGAGCGAACGACCTACACCGAACTGAGATACCTACAGCGTGAGCTATGA
GAAAGCGCCACGCTTCCCGAAGGGAGAAAGGCGGACAGGTATCCGGTAAGCGGCAGGGTCGGAACAGGAG
AGCGCACGAGGGAGCTTCCAGGGGGAAACGCCTGGTATCTTTATAGTCCTGTCGGGTTTCGCCACCTCTG
ACTTGAGCGTCGATTTTTGTGATGCTCGTCAGGGGGGCGGAGCCTATGGAAAAACGCCAGCAACGCGGCC
TTTTTACGGTTCCTGGCCTTTTGCTGGCCTTTTGCTCACATGGCTCGAC
