>Addgene plasmid #12030 | pAG227 CORO1C 3'UTR mut | addgene partial sequence | sequence record 18623 | 12030 with EBV-rev
TGTCTGCTCGAGCGGCCGCTCTAGAACAACTAGTCAAAGCTACTTTTGGTTTTGGCAACATTAAAAAAGA
AAGAAATATAAAAAGCAATGTGGCATTGGTCCCTATTCATTAAAAAAAAAAGGGTACTTGGGCACGACAC
AATCAGAATTAGTTTGTTTTCTAAAATTCAGAGTATCTGGGATTTTAAAAGTAGCACTTTTTAAAAAGTT
CAACAAGTCACATAACACTTAAAACATCAAAAAAGCTTTCTGATAAAAAGCTCAGCTTTTAAATCACGTT
TTGTTTCTGCAAATTTGGGAGACAAATTGAGTTCTTACTGGTCAGTGGCCTATCGCTGGTTGACAAATCT
GAAATGGTCAGTCTCCAAATGGCAGTGCCTCCCTTTCCGCCCTCCCTAGGACCACACCAATAACCAGCTC
GAGCTCCTAGAATTATTGTTCATTTTTGAGAACTCGCTCAACGAACGATTTGATATATTTTCCCATTTCA
TCAGGTGCATCTTCTTGCGAAAAATGAAGACCTTTTACTTTGACAAATTCAGTATTAGGAAACTTCTTGG
CACCTTCAACAATAGCATTGGAAAAGAATCCTGGGTCCGATTCAATAAACATTTTTGGTAAATCATCACT
TGCACGTAGATAAGCATTATAATTCCTAACAATTTGTACAACGTC
